Addgene plasmid #157922: pPK-352
Purpose: pcDNA-CMV-PCYA-IRES-HO1-P2A-FD-P2A-FNR
Depositing lab: Phillip Kyriakakis. Depositing organization: University of California, San Diego (UCSD). Publication: Building a Simple and Versatile Illumination System for Optogenetic Experiments. Kyriakakis P, Fernandez de Cossio L, Howard PW, Kouv S, Catanho M, Hu VJ, Kyriakakis R, Allen ME, Ma Y, Aguilar-Rivera M, Coleman TP. J Vis Exp. 2021 Jan 12;(167). doi: 10.3791/61914. PubMed 33522514.
Backbone
  Vector backbone: pcDNA3.1
  Vector type: Mammalian Expression, Synthetic Biology ; Optogenetics
Growth in bacteria
  Bacterial resistance: Ampicillin, 100 μg/mL
  Growth temperature: 37°C
  Growth strain: 10-beta
  Copy number: High Copy
Gene/Insert 1
  Gene/Insert name: tPcyA (alt name: Phycocyanobilin:ferredoxin oxidoreductase)
  Species: S. cerevisiae (budding yeast); Thermosynechococcus elongatus
  Insert size (bp): 799
  Promoter: CMV
  Tag / fusion protein: Mitochondrial Targeting sequence (N terminal on insert)
  Cloning method: Restriction Enzyme; 5′ cloning site BamHI (not destroyed); 3′ cloning site XBA (not destroyed)
  Sequencing primers: 5′ T7 promoter; 3′ SP6 promoter
Gene/Insert 2
  Gene/Insert name: IRES (alt name: Internal Ribosomal Entry Site)
  Insert size (bp): 627
Gene/Insert 3
  Gene/Insert name: HO1 (alt name: Heme Oxygenase)
  Species: Thermosynechococcus elongatus
  Insert size (bp): 813
  Tag / fusion protein: Mitochondrial Targeting Sequence (N terminal on insert)
Gene/Insert 4
  Gene/Insert name: FD (alt name: Ferredoxin)
  Species: Thermosynechococcus elongatus
  Insert size (bp): 477
  Tag / fusion protein: Mitochondrial Targeting Sequence and V5 tag (N terminal on insert)
Gene/Insert 5
  Gene/Insert name: FNR (alt name: Ferredoxin-NADP reductase)
  Species: Thermosynechococcus elongatus
  Insert size (bp): 1290
  Tag / fusion protein: Mitochondrial Targeting Sequence and HIS tag (N terminal on insert)
Terms and licenses: Academic/Nonprofit Terms; Industry Terms: Not Available to Industry
How to cite: pPK-352 was a gift from Phillip Kyriakakis (Addgene plasmid # 157922 ; http://n2t.net/addgene:157922 ; RRID:Addgene_157922)
