[The description below was written by a language model from this plasmid's Addgene catalogue record and pLannotate feature annotations shown in this document.]
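Description:
pPK-352 is a pcDNA3.1-based mammalian expression plasmid (about 9.6 kb) that delivers a four-enzyme pathway for making the chromophore phycocyanobilin inside mammalian cells, in support of phytochrome-type optogenetic systems. It is maintained in E. coli through a high-copy ColE1/pUC origin with ampicillin resistance. The backbone also carries an f1 origin and an SV40 promoter-driven neomycin resistance cassette with an SV40 poly(A) signal, which can be used for selection in mammalian cells.

A single CMV enhancer/promoter transcript, terminated by the bGH poly(A) signal, encodes all four proteins. The first open reading frame is phycocyanobilin:ferredoxin oxidoreductase (PcyA), which reduces biliverdin to phycocyanobilin. A picornavirus-type IRES then starts translation of a second reading frame in which heme oxygenase (HO1), ferredoxin (FD) and ferredoxin-NADP reductase (FNR) are joined by P2A peptides, so they are released as separate polypeptides. HO1 opens heme to give biliverdin, while FD and FNR supply the reducing electrons that PcyA needs.

Each enzyme has an N-terminal mitochondrial targeting sequence, annotated as the human COX8 presequence, which directs the pathway to the organelle where heme is made. FD also carries a V5 tag and FNR a His tag for detection. The catalogue attributes the enzymes to Thermosynechococcus elongatus; the automated annotation matches PcyA and HO1 to Nostoc and Synechocystis homologues, which probably reflects closest database hits rather than a different source. The catalogue also lists S. cerevisiae for the PcyA insert without explanation. T7 and SP6 promoters flank the insert and serve as sequencing primer sites. The short HIV LTR, ble and lacI fragments in the table appear to be backbone remnants or incidental matches.
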