Features (pLannotate 1.2.2; 30 found; start..end, strand, type, name):
     16..395     +  enhancer       CMV enhancer: human cytomegalovirus immediate early enhancer
    396..599     +  promoter       CMV promoter: human cytomegalovirus (CMV) immediate early promoter
    595..628     +  LTR            5' LTR (truncated) (fragment): truncated 5' long terminal repeat (LTR) from HIV-1
    644..662     +  promoter       T7 promoter: promoter for bacteriophage T7 RNA polymerase
    719..805     +  CDS            COX8A (fragment): COX8A_HUMAN - Also known as COX8, COX8L. Experimental evidence at protein level: Swiss-Prot protein existence level 1. Component of the cytochrome c oxidase, the last enzyme in the mitochondrial electron transport chain which drives oxidative phosphorylation. The respiratory chain contains 3 multisubunit complexes succinate dehydrogenase (complex II, CII), ubiquinol- cytochrome c oxidoreductase (cytochrome b-c1 complex, complex III, CIII) and cytochrome c oxidase (complex IV, CIV), that cooperate to transfer electrons derived from NADH and succinate to molecular oxygen, creating an electrochem
    800..1507    +  CDS            pcyA: PCYA_NOSS1 - Experimental evidence at protein level: Swiss-Prot protein existence level 1. Catalyzes the four-electron reduction of biliverdin IX-alpha (2-electron reduction at both the A and D rings); the reaction proceeds via an isolatable 2-electron intermediate, 181,182-dihydrobiliverdin. Upon overexpression in E.coli with PCB:ferredoxin oxidoreductase, CpeS and either CpcB or PecB permits synthesis of phycocyanin-coupled CpcB or PecB. From Nostoc sp. (strain PCC 7120 / SAG 25.82 / UTEX 2576).
   1550..1640    +  ncRNA          Entero 5 CRE: Accession: RF00386 - Enterovirus 5' cloverleaf cis-acting replication element
   1938..2189    +  ncRNA          IRES Picorna: Accession: RF00229 - Picornavirus internal ribosome entry site (IRES)
   2186..2260    +  CDS            COX8 presequence: mitochondrial presequence of human cytochrome c oxidase subunit VIII (Rizutto et al., 1989)
   2285..3001    +  CDS            pbsA1: HO1_SYNY3 - Experimental evidence at protein level: Swiss-Prot protein existence level 1. Catalyzes the opening of the heme ring with the release of iron. Key enzyme in the synthesis of the chromophoric part of the photosynthetic antennae. From Synechocystis sp. (strain PCC 6803 / Kazusa).
   3065..3151    +  CDS            COX8A (fragment): COX8A_HUMAN - Also known as COX8, COX8L. Experimental evidence at protein level: Swiss-Prot protein existence level 1. Component of the cytochrome c oxidase, the last enzyme in the mitochondrial electron transport chain which drives oxidative phosphorylation. The respiratory chain contains 3 multisubunit complexes succinate dehydrogenase (complex II, CII), ubiquinol- cytochrome c oxidoreductase (cytochrome b-c1 complex, complex III, CIII) and cytochrome c oxidase (complex IV, CIV), that cooperate to transfer electrons derived from NADH and succinate to molecular oxygen, creating an electrochem
   3218..3511    +  CDS            petF1 (sequence withheld): FER_THEEB - Also known as petF. Experimental evidence at protein level: Swiss-Prot protein existence level 1. Ferredoxins are iron-sulfur proteins that transfer electrons in a wide variety of metabolic reactions. From Thermosynechococcus elongatus (strain BP-1).
   3578..3664    +  CDS            COX8A (fragment): COX8A_HUMAN - Also known as COX8, COX8L. Experimental evidence at protein level: Swiss-Prot protein existence level 1. Component of the cytochrome c oxidase, the last enzyme in the mitochondrial electron transport chain which drives oxidative phosphorylation. The respiratory chain contains 3 multisubunit complexes succinate dehydrogenase (complex II, CII), ubiquinol- cytochrome c oxidoreductase (cytochrome b-c1 complex, complex III, CIII) and cytochrome c oxidase (complex IV, CIV), that cooperate to transfer electrons derived from NADH and succinate to molecular oxygen, creating an electrochem
   3707..4864    +  CDS            petH: FENR_THEEB - Protein inferred from homology: Swiss-Prot protein existence level 3. From Thermosynechococcus elongatus (strain BP-1).
   4909..4927    -  promoter       SP6 promoter: promoter for bacteriophage SP6 RNA polymerase
   4953..5177    +  polyA_signal   bGH poly(A) signal: bovine growth hormone polyadenylation signal
   5181..5202    +  promoter       SV40 promoter (fragment): SV40 enhancer and early promoter
   5223..5651    +  rep_origin     f1 ori (sequence partly withheld): f1 bacteriophage origin of replication; arrow indicates direction of (+) strand synthesis
   5665..5994    +  promoter       SV40 promoter: SV40 enhancer and early promoter
   6061..6852    +  CDS            neo: KKA2_KLEPN - Also known as kan, nptII. Experimental evidence at protein level: Swiss-Prot protein existence level 1. Resistance to kanamycin, neomycin, paromomycin, ribostamycin, butirosin and gentamicin B. From Klebsiella pneumoniae.
   6876..7034    +  CDS            ble (fragment): BLE_KLEPN - Experimental evidence at protein level: Swiss-Prot protein existence level 1. Binding protein with a strong affinity to the bleomycin family of antibiotics. Binds to CL990; an antimitotic-antibiotic compound. From Klebsiella pneumoniae.
   7029..7150    +  polyA_signal   SV40 poly(A) signal: SV40 polyadenylation signal
   7223..7239    -  protein_bind   lac operator: The lac repressor binds to the lac operator to inhibit transcription in E. coli. This inhibition can be relieved by adding lactose or isopropyl-β-D-thiogalactopyranoside (IPTG). lac repressor encoded by lacI
   7247..7277    -  promoter       lac promoter: promoter for the E. coli lac operon
   7292..7313    -  protein_bind   CAP binding site: CAP binding activates transcription in the presence of cAMP. E. coli catabolite activator protein
   7326..7418    -  CDS            lacI (fragment): lac repressor; lacI; The lac repressor binds to the lac operator to inhibit transcription in E. coli. This inhibition can be relieved by adding lactose or isopropyl-β-D-thiogalactopyranoside (IPTG).
   7601..8189    -  rep_origin     ori: high-copy-number ColE1/pMB1/pBR322/pUC origin of replication
   8360..9220    -  CDS            AmpR: β-lactamase; bla; confers resistance to ampicillin, carbenicillin, and related antibiotics
   9221..9325    -  promoter       AmpR promoter: bla
   9384..9436    -  misc_feature   bom (fragment): basis of mobility region from pBR322
>Addgene plasmid #157922 | pPK-352 | addgene full sequence | sequence record 309985 | Addgene NGS Result
CCAGATATACGCGTTGACATTGATTATTGACTAGTTATTAATAGTAATCAATTACGGGGTCATTAGTTCA
TAGCCCATATATGGAGTTCCGCGTTACATAACTTACGGTAAATGGCCCGCCTGGCTGACCGCCCAACGAC
CCCCGCCCATTGACGTCAATAATGACGTATGTTCCCATAGTAACGCCAATAGGGACTTTCCATTGACGTC
AATGGGTGGAGTATTTACGGTAAACTGCCCACTTGGCAGTACATCAAGTGTATCATATGCCAAGTACGCC
CCCTATTGACGTCAATGACGGTAAATGGCCCGCCTGGCATTATGCCCAGTACATGACCTTATGGGACTTT
CCTACTTGGCAGTACATCTACGTATTAGTCATCGCTATTACCATGGTGATGCGGTTTTGGCAGTACATCA
ATGGGCGTGGATAGCGGTTTGACTCACGGGGATTTCCAAGTCTCCACCCCATTGACGTCAATGGGAGTTT
GTTTTGGCACCAAAATCAACGGGACTTTCCAAAATGTCGTAACAACTCCGCCCCATTGACGCAAATGGGC
GGTAGGCGTGTACGGTGGGAGGTCTATATAAGCAGAGCTCTCTGGCTAACTAGAGAACCCACTGCTTACT
GGCTTATCGAAATTAATACGACTCACTATAGGGAGACCCAAGCTTGGTACCGAGCTCGGATCGCTAGTTC
GAAGGATCCGCCGCCACCATGTCCGTGCTGACCCCACTCCTGCTTAGGGGCCTTACCGGCTCTGCCAGGC
GCCTCCCGGTCCCACGGGCAAAGATCCACTCATTGATGTCTCTGAGACAGCACCAGCACCCCCTGATCCA
GAGACTGGCCGACAGAATCGAGGCCATCTGGCAGGCCTTTTTCCCCCTGGCCCCTTACGCCCTGCCTGAG
GATCTGGGCTACGTGGAAGGCAAGCTGGAAGGCGAGCGGCTGACCATCGAGAACCACTGCTACCAGGCCC
CTCCATTCCGGAAGCTGCACCTGGAACTGGCCAGAGTGGGAGAGTCCCTGGACATCCTGCACTGCGTGAT
GTTCCCCGAGCCCAGATACGACCTGCCCATGTTCGGCTGCGACCTCGTGGGAGGCAGAGGCCAGATCTCT
GCCGCCATCGTGGATCTGTCTCCCGTGACCGGACAGCTGCCTGCCGCTTACACCTGTGCCCTGAATGCCC
TGCCCAAGCTGACCTTCCGGCAGCCCAGAGAACTGCCTCCTTGGGGCCACATCTTCAGCCCTTTCTGCAT
CTTCATCCGGCCCCAGGGCGAGGCCGAGGAACAGCAGTTCCTGGATCGGATCGGCGAGTACCTGACCCTG
CACTGTCAGCTGTCCCAGCAGGCCGTGCCTACCGATCATCCACAGGCTGTGATCGCCGGCCAGAGACAGT
ACTGCCAACAGCAGCAGCAGAACGACAAGACCAGACGGGTGCTGGAAAAGGCCTTCGGCGTGCCATGGGC
CGAGCGGTATATGACCACCGTGCTGTTCGACGTGCCCCCCGTGTGAAAGCTTGATATCCAGCACAGTGGC
GGCCGCAAGCTTAAAACAGCTCTGGGGTTGTACCCACCCCAGAGGCCCACGTGGCGGCTAGTACTCCGGT
ATTGCGGTACCCTTGTACGCCTGTTTTATACTCCCTTCCCGTAACTTAGACGCACAAAACCAAGTTCAAT
AGAAGGGGGTACAAACCAGTACCACCACGAACAAGCACTTCTGTTTCCCCGGTGATGTCGTATAGACTGC
TTGCGTGGTTGAAAGCGACGGATCCGTTATCCGCTTATGTACTTCGAGAAGCCCAGTACCACCTCGGAAT
CTTCGATGCGTTGCGCTCAGCACTCAACCCCAGAGTGTAGCTTAGGCTGATGAGTCTGGACATCCCTCAC
CGGTGACGGTGGTCCAGGCTGCGTTGGCGGCCTACCTATGGCTAACGCCATGGGACGCTAGTTGTGAACA
AGGTGTGAAGAGCCTATTGAGCTACATAAGAATCCTCCGGCCCCTGAATGCGGCTAATCCCAACCTCGGA
GCAGGTGGTCACAAACCAGTGATTGGCCTGTCGTAACGCGCAAGTCCGTGGCGGAACCGACTACTTTGGG
TGTCCGTGTTTCCTTTTATTTTATTGTGGCTGCTTATGGTGACAATCACAGATTGTTATCATAAAGCGAA
TTGGAATTCGCCACCATGTCCGTCCTGACGCCGCTGCTGCTGCGGGGCTTGACAGGCTCGGCCCGGCGGC
TCCCAGTGCCGCGCGCCAAGATCCATTCGTTGGGTACCGCCACCATGACAACATCTCTGGCCACCAAGCT
GAGAGAGGGCACCAAGAAAGCCCACACCATGGCCGAGAACGTGGGCTTCGTGCGGTGCTTCCTGAAGGGA
ACCGTGGAAAAGTCCTCCTACCGGAAGCTGGTGGCCTCCCTGTACCACGTGTACTCCGCCATGGAACAGG
AAATGGAACGGCTGAAGGACCACCCCATCGTGGGCAAGATCTACTTCCCCGAGCTGAACCGGAAGTCCTC
CCTGGAACGGGACCTGACCTACTACTTCGGCTCCAACTGGCGGGAAGAGATCCCCCCATCTCCTGCCACC
CAGGCCTACGTGGCCAGAATCCACGAGGTGGCCAATACCGCCCCTGAGCTGCTGGTGGCTCACTCCTACA
CCAGATACCTGGGCGACCTGTCTGGCGGCCAGATTCTGAAGGGCATTGCCGAGCGGGCCATGAACCTGCA
GGATGGCGAGGGCACCGCCTTCTACAGATTCGAGTCCATCTCCGACGAGAAGGCCTTTAAGCAGCTGTAC
CGGCAGCGGCTGGACGAGCTGCCTGTGGATGAGGCCACCGCCGACAGAATCGTGGACGAGGCCAATGCCG
CCTTCGGCATGAACATGAAGATCTTTCAGGAACTGGAAGGCAACCTGATCCGGGCCATCGGCCAGCTGCT
GTTCAACACCCTGACCCGGCGGAAGCAGAGAGGCTCTACCGAGCTGGCCACCGCTGACGGAAGCGGAGCT
ACTAACTTCAGCCTGCTGAAGCAGGCTGGAGACGTGGAGGAGAACCCTGGACCTATGAGCGTGCTGACGC
CCTTGCTGCTTAGAGGACTGACCGGAAGCGCACGCCGCCTGCCCGTGCCTAGGGCGAAGATACATAGCCT
GTTCGAAGCCGCCACCATGGGTAAGCCCATTCCCAACCCGCTGTTGGGCCTCGATAGCACAGTTAAC
[294 nt withheld, positions 3218-3511]
GGCTCAGGCGCGACAAATTTTTCTCTCCTCAAACAGGCTGGGGACGTGGAGGAGAACCCTGGCCCTATGT
CCGTTCTTACCCCACTGTTGTTGCGGGGACTCACTGGATCGGCTAGACGACTCCCCGTCCCAAGGGCAAA
GATCCATTCTCTGGAATTCGCCGCCACCATGCACCACCACCATCACCACGTTAACATGTACAATGCAACC
AACTCCAGGAGCAGAATGTTTAGATATGAAGTAGTAGGACTGAGGCAGACTGCCGAAACCGAAAAGACCA
ACTATGCCATACGAAATAGCGGAAGCCAGTTTTTTAACGTACCCTATGATAGGATGAATCAGTTCATGCA
GCAGATAACACGCTGGGGCGGAAAGATCGTATCCATTCAGCCCTTGAACGGCACAGTGGCTCCCCTGGCT
GCCACCACGGAACCCGCTGCAAATAATGGCGCTGCGCCCGTCAAAGAGAAAAAGGTTGATATACCAGTTA
ACATCTATCGCCCGAACAACCCCTGTATTGGAAAAGTAATATCCAACGAGGAACTGGTGAGGGAGGGCGG
TGAGGGAACCGTGAAACACATTATTTTTGATATCTCTGGAACCGAGCTCAGATATTTGGAGGGCCAGTCT
ATCGGGATCATTCCGGCTGGGACCGACGCAAATGGTAAACCACATAAACTCCGGCTGTATTCTATCGCCT
CAACGAGGCACGGGGACTTTCAGGATGACAAGACCGTCTCACTGTGCGTTAGACGCCTCGAATATAAAGA
TAAAGAGACTGGCGAGACCATTTATGGCGTGTGCTCCTCCTACCTGAATCAGCTGCAGCCTGGAGACGAA
GTGAAGATTACTGGTCCCGTTGGGAAGGAAATGCTGTTGAGTGACGACCCTGAAGCCACCATCATAATGC
TTGCTACCGGCACCGGAATTGCCCCCTTTCGCGCTTTCTTGTGGCGGATGTTCAAAGAAAACAACCCAGA
TTATCAGTTCAAAGGACTTGCCTGGCTGTTTTTTGGCGTCGCCTACACCGCTAACATCCTGTATAAAGAT
GAGCTGGAGGCCATCCAGGCCCAGTATCCTGATCACTTTCGGCTTACATACGCAATTTCACGAGAGCAGA
AGACTCCGGACGGTGGGAAAATGTACATCCAGGGGCGAATCGCCGAACATGCTGACGAGATTTGGCAGTT
GCTTCAGAAAAAAAACACACACGTCTATATGTGCGGCCTGAGGGGCATGGAACCTGGGATAGATGAAGCA
ATGACAGCAGCCGCCGCCAAGAATGGCGCAGATTGGCAGGAATTTCTTAAAGGAACATTGAAGAAAGAGG
GACGGTGGCACGTGGAAACATATTAATAACCAGCACAGTGGTCGAGCATGCATCTAGAGGGCCCTATTCT
ATAGTGTCACCTAAATGCTAGAGCTCGCTGATCAGCCTCGACTGTGCCTTCTAGTTGCCAGCCATCTGTT
GTTTGCCCCTCCCCCGTGCCTTCCTTGACCCTGGAAGGTGCCACTCCCACTGTCCTTTCCTAATAAAATG
AGGAAATTGCATCGCATTGTCTGAGTAGGTGTCATTCTATTCTGGGGGGTGGGGTGGGGCAGGACAGCAA
GGGGGAGGATTGGGAAGACAATAGCAGGCATGCTGGGGATGCGGTGGGCTCTATGGCTTCTGAGGCGGAA
AGAACCAGCTGGGGCTCTAGGGGGTATCCCC
[124 nt withheld, positions 5223-5346]
C
[91 nt withheld, positions 5348-5438]
A
[49 nt withheld, positions 5440-5488]
CCTTTGACGTTGGAGTCCACGTTCTTT
[37 nt withheld, positions 5516-5552]
ACCCTATCTCGGTCTATTCTTTTGATTTATAAGGGATTTTGCCGATTTCGGCCTATTGGTTAAAAAATGA
GCTGATTTAACAAAAATTTAACGCGAATTAATTCTGTGGAATGTGTGTCAGTTAGGGTGTGGAAAGTCCC
CAGGCTCCCCAGCAGGCAGAAGTATGCAAAGCATGCATCTCAATTAGTCAGCAACCAGGTGTGGAAAGTC
CCCAGGCTCCCCAGCAGGCAGAAGTATGCAAAGCATGCATCTCAATTAGTCAGCAACCATAGTCCCGCCC
CTAACTCCGCCCATCCCGCCCCTAACTCCGCCCAGTTCCGCCCATTCTCCGCCCCATGGCTGACTAATTT
TTTTTATTTATGCAGAGGCCGAGGCCGCCTCTGCCTCTGAGCTATTCCAGAAGTAGTGAGGAGGCTTTTT
TGGAGGCCTAGGCTTTTGCAAAAAGCTCCCGGGAGCTTGTATATCCATTTTCGGATCTGATCAAGAGACA
GGATGAGGATCGTTTCGCATGATTGAACAAGATGGATTGCACGCAGGTTCTCCGGCCGCTTGGGTGGAGA
GGCTATTCGGCTATGACTGGGCACAACAGACAATCGGCTGCTCTGATGCCGCCGTGTTCCGGCTGTCAGC
GCAGGGGCGCCCGGTTCTTTTTGTCAAGACCGACCTGTCCGGTGCCCTGAATGAACTGCAGGACGAGGCA
GCGCGGCTATCGTGGCTGGCCACGACGGGCGTTCCTTGCGCAGCTGTGCTCGACGTTGTCACTGAAGCGG
GAAGGGACTGGCTGCTATTGGGCGAAGTGCCGGGGCAGGATCTCCTGTCATCTCACCTTGCTCCTGCCGA
GAAAGTATCCATCATGGCTGATGCAATGCGGCGGCTGCATACGCTTGATCCGGCTACCTGCCCATTCGAC
CACCAAGCGAAACATCGCATCGAGCGAGCACGTACTCGGATGGAAGCCGGTCTTGTCGATCAGGATGATC
TGGACGAAGAGCATCAGGGGCTCGCGCCAGCCGAACTGTTCGCCAGGCTCAAGGCGCGCATGCCCGACGG
CGAGGATCTCGTCGTGACCCATGGCGATGCCTGCTTGCCGAATATCATGGTGGAAAATGGCCGCTTTTCT
GGATTCATCGACTGTGGCCGGCTGGGTGTGGCGGACCGCTATCAGGACATAGCGTTGGCTACCCGTGATA
TTGCTGAAGAGCTTGGCGGCGAATGGGCTGACCGCTTCCTCGTGCTTTACGGTATCGCCGCTCCCGATTC
GCAGCGCATCGCCTTCTATCGCCTTCTTGACGAGTTCTTCTGAGCGGGACTCTGGGGTTCGAAATGACCG
ACCAAGCGACGCCCAACCTGCCATCACGAGATTTCGATTCCACCGCCGCCTTCTATGAAAGGTTGGGCTT
CGGAATCGTTTTCCGGGACGCCGGCTGGATGATCCTCCAGCGCGGGGATCTCATGCTGGAGTTCTTCGCC
CACCCCAACTTGTTTATTGCAGCTTATAATGGTTACAAATAAAGCAATAGCATCACAAATTTCACAAATA
AAGCATTTTTTTCACTGCATTCTAGTTGTGGTTTGTCCAAACTCATCAATGTATCTTATCATGTCTGTAT
ACCGTCGACCTCTAGCTAGAGCTTGGCGTAATCATGGTCATAGCTGTTTCCTGTGTGAAATTGTTATCCG
CTCACAATTCCACACAACATACGAGCCGGAAGCATAAAGTGTAAAGCCTGGGGTGCCTAATGAGTGAGCT
AACTCACATTAATTGCGTTGCGCTCACTGCCCGCTTTCCAGTCGGGAAACCTGTCGTGCCAGCTGCATTA
ATGAATCGGCCAACGCGCGGGGAGAGGCGGTTTGCGTATTGGGCGCTCTTCCGCTTCCTCGCTCACTGAC
TCGCTGCGCTCGGTCGTTCGGCTGCGGCGAGCGGTATCAGCTCACTCAAAGGCGGTAATACGGTTATCCA
CAGAATCAGGGGATAACGCAGGAAAGAACATGTGAGCAAAAGGCCAGCAAAAGGCCAGGAACCGTAAAAA
GGCCGCGTTGCTGGCGTTTTTCCATAGGCTCCGCCCCCCTGACGAGCATCACAAAAATCGACGCTCAAGT
CAGAGGTGGCGAAACCCGACAGGACTATAAAGATACCAGGCGTTTCCCCCTGGAAGCTCCCTCGTGCGCT
CTCCTGTTCCGACCCTGCCGCTTACCGGATACCTGTCCGCCTTTCTCCCTTCGGGAAGCGTGGCGCTTTC
TCATAGCTCACGCTGTAGGTATCTCAGTTCGGTGTAGGTCGTTCGCTCCAAGCTGGGCTGTGTGCACGAA
CCCCCCGTTCAGCCCGACCGCTGCGCCTTATCCGGTAACTATCGTCTTGAGTCCAACCCGGTAAGACACG
ACTTATCGCCACTGGCAGCAGCCACTGGTAACAGGATTAGCAGAGCGAGGTATGTAGGCGGTGCTACAGA
GTTCTTGAAGTGGTGGCCTAACTACGGCTACACTAGAAGAACAGTATTTGGTATCTGCGCTCTGCTGAAG
CCAGTTACCTTCGGAAAAAGAGTTGGTAGCTCTTGATCCGGCAAACAAACCACCGCTGGTAGCGGTGGTT
TTTTTGTTTGCAAGCAGCAGATTACGCGCAGAAAAAAAGGATCTCAAGAAGATCCTTTGATCTTTTCTAC
GGGGTCTGACGCTCAGTGGAACGAAAACTCACGTTAAGGGATTTTGGTCATGAGATTATCAAAAAGGATC
TTCACCTAGATCCTTTTAAATTAAAAATGAAGTTTTAAATCAATCTAAAGTATATATGAGTAAACTTGGT
CTGACAGTTACCAATGCTTAATCAGTGAGGCACCTATCTCAGCGATCTGTCTATTTCGTTCATCCATAGT
TGCCTGACTCCCCGTCGTGTAGATAACTACGATACGGGAGGGCTTACCATCTGGCCCCAGTGCTGCAATG
ATACCGCGAGACCCACGCTCACCGGCTCCAGATTTATCAGCAATAAACCAGCCAGCCGGAAGGGCCGAGC
GCAGAAGTGGTCCTGCAACTTTATCCGCCTCCATCCAGTCTATTAATTGTTGCCGGGAAGCTAGAGTAAG
TAGTTCGCCAGTTAATAGTTTGCGCAACGTTGTTGCCATTGCTACAGGCATCGTGGTGTCACGCTCGTCG
TTTGGTATGGCTTCATTCAGCTCCGGTTCCCAACGATCAAGGCGAGTTACATGATCCCCCATGTTGTGCA
AAAAAGCGGTTAGCTCCTTCGGTCCTCCGATCGTTGTCAGAAGTAAGTTGGCCGCAGTGTTATCACTCAT
GGTTATGGCAGCACTGCATAATTCTCTTACTGTCATGCCATCCGTAAGATGCTTTTCTGTGACTGGTGAG
TACTCAACCAAGTCATTCTGAGAATAGTGTATGCGGCGACCGAGTTGCTCTTGCCCGGCGTCAATACGGG
ATAATACCGCGCCACATAGCAGAACTTTAAAAGTGCTCATCATTGGAAAACGTTCTTCGGGGCGAAAACT
CTCAAGGATCTTACCGCTGTTGAGATCCAGTTCGATGTAACCCACTCGTGCACCCAACTGATCTTCAGCA
TCTTTTACTTTCACCAGCGTTTCTGGGTGAGCAAAAACAGGAAGGCAAAATGCCGCAAAAAAGGGAATAA
GGGCGACACGGAAATGTTGAATACTCATACTCTTCCTTTTTCAATATTATTGAAGCATTTATCAGGGTTA
TTGTCTCATGAGCGGATACATATTTGAATGTATTTAGAAAAATAAACAAATAGGGGTTCCGCGCACATTT
CCCCGAAAAGTGCCACCTGACGTCGACGGATCGGGAGATCTCCCGATCCCCTATGGTGCACTCTCAGTAC
AATCTGCTCTGATGCCGCATAGTTAAGCCAGTATCTGCTCCCTGCTTGTGTGTTGGAGGTCGCTGAGTAG
TGCGCGAGCAAAATTTAAGCTACAACAAGGCAAGGCTTGACCGACAATTGCATGAAGAATCTGCTTAGGG
TTAGGCGTTTTGCGCTGCTTCGCGATGTACGGG
